>Addgene plasmid #104737 | pUG-308 | depositor full sequence | sequence record 198565 | Full Sequence
TGGCGAATGGG
[124 nt withheld, positions 12-135]
C
[91 nt withheld, positions 137-227]
A
[49 nt withheld, positions 229-277]
CCTTTGACGTTGGAGTCCACGTTCTTT
[37 nt withheld, positions 305-341]
ACCCTATCTCGGTCTATTCTTTTGATTTATAAGGGATTTTGCCGATTTCGGCCTATTGGTTAAAAAATGA
GCTGATTTAACAAAAATTTAACGCGAATTTTAACAAAATATTAACGTTTACAATTTCAGGTGGCACTTTT
CGGGGAAATGTGCGCGGAACCCCTATTTGTTTATTTTTCTAAATACATTCAAATATGTATCCGCTCATGA
ATTAATTCTTAGAAAAACTCATCGAGCATCAAATGAAACTGCAATTTATTCATATCAGGATTATCAATAC
CATATTTTTGAAAAAGCCGTTTCTGTAATGAAGGAGAAAACTCACCGAGGCAGTTCCATAGGATGGCAAG
ATCCTGGTATCGGTCTGCGATTCCGACTCGTCCAACATCAATACAACCTATTAATTTCCCCTCGTCAAAA
ATAAGGTTATCAAGTGAGAAATCACCATGAGTGACGACTGAATCCGGTGAGAATGGCAAAAGTTTATGCA
TTTCTTTCCAGACTTGTTCAACAGGCCAGCCATTACGCTCGTCATCAAAATCACTCGCATCAACCAAACC
GTTATTCATTCGTGATTGCGCCTGAGCGAGTCGAAATACGCGATCGCTGTTAAAAGGACAATTACAAACA
GGAATCGAATGCAACCGGCGCAGGAACACTGCCAGCGCATCAACAATATTTTCACCTGAATCAGGATATT
CTTCTAATACCTGGAATGCTGTTTTCCCGGGGATCGCAGTGGTGAGTAACCATGCATCATCAGGAGTACG
GATAAAATGCTTGATGGTCGGAAGAGGCATAAATTCCGTCAGCCAGTTTAGTCTGACCATCTCATCTGTA
ACATCATTGGCAACGCTACCTTTGCCATGTTTCAGAAACAACTCTGGCGCATCGGGCTTCCCATACAATC
GATAGATTGTCGCACCTGATTGCCCGACATTATCGCGAGCCCATTTATACCCATATAAATCAGCATCCAT
GTTGGAATTTAATCGCGGCCTAGAGCAAGACGTTTCCCGTTGAATATGGCTCATAACACCCCTTGTATTA
CTGTTTATGTAAGCAGACAGTTTTATTGTTCATGACCAAAATCCCTTAACGTGAGTTTTCGTTCCACTGA
GCGTCAGACCCCGTAGAAAAGATCAAAGGATCTTCTTGAGATCCTTTTTTTCTGCGCGTAATCTGCTGCT
TGCAAACAAAAAAACCACCGCTACCAGCGGTGGTTTGTTTGCCGGATCAAGAGCTACCAACTCTTTTTCC
GAAGGTAACTGGCTTCAGCAGAGCGCAGATACCAAATACTGTCCTTCTAGTGTAGCCGTAGTTAGGCCAC
CACTTCAAGAACTCTGTAGCACCGCCTACATACCTCGCTCTGCTAATCCTGTTACCAGTGGCTGCTGCCA
GTGGCGATAAGTCGTGTCTTACCGGGTTGGACTCAAGACGATAGTTACCGGATAAGGCGCAGCGGTCGGG
CTGAACGGGGGGTTCGTGCACACAGCCCAGCTTGGAGCGAACGACCTACACCGAACTGAGATACCTACAG
CGTGAGCTATGAGAAAGCGCCACGCTTCCCGAAGGGAGAAAGGCGGACAGGTATCCGGTAAGCGGCAGGG
TCGGAACAGGAGAGCGCACGAGGGAGCTTCCAGGGGGAAACGCCTGGTATCTTTATAGTCCTGTCGGGTT
TCGCCACCTCTGACTTGAGCGTCGATTTTTGTGATGCTCGTCAGGGGGGCGGAGCCTATGGAAAAACGCC
AGCAACGCGGCCTTTTTACGGTTCCTGGCCTTTTGCTGGCCTTTTGCTCACATGTTCTTTCCTGCGTTAT
CCCCTGATTCTGTGGATAACCGTATTACCGCCTTTGAGTGAGCTGATACCGCTCGCCGCAGCCGAACGAC
CGAGCGCAGCGAGTCAGTGAGCGAGGAAGCGGAAGAGCGCCTGATGCGGTATTTTCTCCTTACGCATCTG
TGCGGTATTTCACACCGCATATATGGTGCACTCTCAGTACAATCTGCTCTGATGCCGCATAGTTAAGCCA
GTATACACTCCGCTATCGCTACGTGACTGGGTCATGGCTGCGCCCCGACACCCGCCAACACCCGCTGACG
CGCCCTGACGGGCTTGTCTGCTCCCGGCATCCGCTTACAGACAAGCTGTGACCGACTCCGGGAGCTGCAT
GTGTCAGAGGTTTTCACCGTCATCACCGAAACGCGCGAGGCAGCTGCGGTAAAGCTCATCAGCGTGGTCG
TGAAGCGATTCACAGATGTCTGCCTGTTCATCCGCGTCCAGCTCGTTGAGTTTCTCCAGAAGCGTTAATG
TCTGGCTTCTGATAAAGCGGGCCATGTTAAGGGCGGTTTTTTCCTGTTTGGTCACTGATGCCTCCGTGTA
AGGGGGATTTCTGTTCATGGGGGTAATGATACCGATGAAACGAGAGAGGATGCTCACGATACGGGTTACT
GATGATGAACATGCCCGGTTACTGGAACGTTGTGAGGGTAAACAACTGGCGGTATGGATGCGGCGGGACC
AGAGAAAAATCACTCAGGGTCAATGCCAGCGCTTCGTTAATACAGATGTAGGTGTTCCACAGGGTAGCCA
GCAGCATCCTGCGATGCAGATCCGGAACATAATGGTGCAGGGCGCTGACTTCCGCGTTTCCAGACTTTAC
GAAACACGGAAACCCAAGACCATTCATGTTGTTGCTCAGGTCGCAGACGTTTTGCAGCAGCAGTCGCTTC
ACGTTCGCTCGCGTATCGGTGATTCATTCTGCTAACCAGTAAGGCAACCCCGCCAGCCTAGCCGGGTCCT
CAACGACAGGAGCACGATCATGCGCACCCGTGGGGCCGCCATGCCGGCGATAATGGCCTGCTTCTCGCCG
AAACGTTTGGTGGCGGGACCAGTGACGAAGGCTTGAGCGAGGGCGTGCAAGATTCCGAATACCGCAAGCG
ACAGGCCGATCATCGTCGCGCTCCAGCGAAAGCGGTCCTCGCCGAAAATGACCCAGAGCGCTGCCGGCAC
CTGTCCTACGAGTTGCATGATAAAGAACACAGTCATAAGTGCGGCGACGATAGTCATGCCCCGCGCCCAC
CGGAAGGAGCTGACTGGGTTGAAGGCTCTCAAGGGCATCGGTCGAGATCCCGGTGCCTAATGAGTGAGCT
AACTTACATTAATTGCGTTGCGCTCACTGCCCGCTTTCCAGTCGGGAAACCTGTCGTGCCAGCTGCATTA
ATGAATCGGCCAACGCGCGGGGAGAGGCGGTTTGCGTATTGGGCGCCAGGGTGGTTTTTCTTTTCACCAG
TGACACGGGCAACAGCTGATTGCCCTTCACCGCCTGGCCCTGAGAGAGTTGCAGCAAGCGGTCCACGCTG
GTTTGCCCCAGCAGGCGAAAATCCTGTTTGATGGTGGTTAACGGCGGGATATAACATGAGCTGTCCTCGG
TATCGTCGTATCCCACTACCGAGATATCCGCACCAACGCGCAGCCCGGACTCGGTAATGGCGCGCATTGC
GCCCAGCGCCATCTGATCGTTGGCAACCAGCATCGCAGTGGGAACGATGCCCTCATTCAGCATTTGCATG
GTTTGTTGAAAACCGGACATGGCACTCCAGTCGCCTTCCCGTTCCGCTATCGGCTGAATTTGATTGCGAG
TGAGATATTTATGCCAGCCAGCCAGACGCAGACGCGCCGAGACAGAACTTAATGGGCCCGCTAACAGCGC
GATTTGCTGGTGACCCAATGCGACCAGATGCTCCACGCCCAGTCGCGTACCGTCCTCATGGGAGAAAATA
ATACTGTTGATGGGTGTCTGGTCAGAGACATCAAGAAATAACGCCGGAACATTAGTGCAGGCAGCTTCCA
CAGCAATGGCATCCTGGTCATCCAGCGGATAGTTAATGATCAGCCCACTGACGCGTTGCGCGAGAAGATT
GTGCACCGCCGCTTTACAGGCTTCGACGCCGCTTCGTTCTACCATCGACACCACCACGCTGGCACCCAGT
TGATCGGCGCGAGATTTAATCGCCGCGACAATTTGCGACGGCGCGTGCAGGGCCAGACTGGAGGTGGCAA
CGCCAATCAGCAACGACTGTTTGCCCGCCAGTTGTTGTGCCACGCGGTTGGGAATGTAATTCAGCTCCGC
CATCGCCGCTTCCACTTTTTCCCGCGTTTTCGCAGAAACGTGGCTGGCCTGGTTCACCACGCGGGAAACG
GTCTGATAAGAGACACCGGCATACTCTGCGACATCGTATAACGTTACTGGTTTCACATTCACCACCCTGA
ATTGACTCTCTTCCGGGCGCTATCATGCCATACCGCGAAAGGTTTTGCGCCATTCGATGGTGTCCGGGAT
CTCGACGCTCTCCCTTATGCGACTCCTGCATTAGGAAGCAGCCCAGTAGTAGGTTGAGGCCGTTGAGCAC
CGCCGCCGCAAGGAATGGTGCATGCAAGGAGATGGCGCCCAACAGTCCCCCGGCCACGGGGCCTGCCACC
ATACCCACGCCGAAACAAGCGCTCATGAGCCCGAAGTGGCGAGCCCGATCTTCCCCATCGGTGATGTCGG
CGATATAGGCGCCAGCAACCGCACCTGTGGCGCCGGTGATGCCGGCCACGATGCGTCCGGCGTAGAGGAT
CGAGATCTCGATCCCGCGAAATTAATACGACTCACTATAGGGGAATTGTGAGCGGATAACAATTCCCCTC
TAGAAATAATTTTGCCTTAACTTTAAGAAGGAGATATACCATGGGCAGCCACCACCACCACCACCACAGC
GGAATGCAGATCTTTGTTAAGACTCTCACCGGAAAGACAATCACCCTGGAGGTGGAAAGCTCCGACACCA
TCGACAACGTTAAGGCCAAGATCCAGGATAAGGAGGGCATTCCTCCGGATCAGCAGAGGCTTATTTTCGC
CGGCAAGCAGCTAGAGGATGGCCGTACGTTGGCTGATTACAATATCCAGAAGGAATCCACCCTCCACTTG
GTCCTCAGGCTCCGTGGTGGTTAAGCTTGCAATTAACTTTAAGAAGGAGATATACAATGCTTCACAAGCG
AGCTAGTGAAGCTAACGATAAGAACGATAATACCATCATCGGTTCCGATTTAGCATCATCTAAGAAACGC
CGTATCGATTTCACTGAATCTTCGTCTGATAAGTCATCTTCGATTTTAGCTTCTGGTAGTAGCAGGGGTT
TTCACGGCGATAGCGTCGTTCAGCAAATCGACATGGCTTTTGGTAATTCGAACCGTCAGGAGATTGATGA
AGATCTGCACAGTCGCCAGCTCGCCGTCTATGGTCGTGAGACTATGAGGCGTCTCTTTGCTTCCAATGTT
CTCATCTCGGGGATGCACGGTCTTGGTGCCGAGATTGCCAAGAATCTTATACTTGCTGGTGTGAAGTCTG
TGACCTTGCATGATGAAAGAGTTGTAGAGCTATGGGACTTATCAAGCAACTTTGTTTTCTCGGAGGATGA
TGTTGGCAAGAATAGAGCAGATGCTTCTGTTCAGAAGTTACAGGATCTTAACAATGCTGTGGTTGTCTCT
AGCTTGACCAAAAGCTTAAACAAAGAGGATCTTTCTGGCTTCCAGGTTGTTGTATTCTCTGACATAAGCA
TGGAAAGAGCAATCGAATTTGATGACTATTGTCACAGCCATCAGCCTCCTATCGCTTTTGTCAAGGCTGA
TGTCAGGGGTCTTTTCGGCTCTGTCTTTTGTGATTTTGGGCCTGAATTTGCGGTTCTTGATGTTGATGGA
GAGGAACCCCATACAGGCATCATTGCGTCTATCTCTAATGAGAACCAGGCATTTATTTCCTGTGTCGACG
ATGAGAGGCTTGAGTTTGAAGATGGTGACCTAGTTGTTTTCTCAGAAGTTGAGGGTATGACAGAATTGAA
TGATGGGAAACCAAGGAAGATAAAAAGTACACGGCCATATTCATTCACCCTTGATGAGGACACTACTAAC
TATGGAACATATGTGAAGGGTGGTATTGTCACTCAAGTGAAACAGCCAAAGTTACTGAATTTCAAGCCAT
TGAGGGAAGCGCTTAAGGATCCAGGGGATTTTCTATTTAGTGATTTCTCTAAGTTTGATCGGCCTCCACT
CCTTCACTTAGCATTCCAGGCACTTGATCATTTTAAAGCTGAAGCTGGCAGATTTCCTGTTGCTGGCTCA
GAAGAGGACGCTCAGAAGCTTATATCGATTGCCACAGCCATCAATACCGGGCAGGGTGATTTAAAGGTGG
AGAATGTTGATCAGAAGCTTCTAAGACACTTTTCCTTTGGAGCCAAGGCTGTCCTGAATCCTATGGCTGC
AATGTTTGGCGGTATTGTTGGACAGGAGGTTGTTAAAGCTTGCTCTGGAAAATTTCATCCTCTCTTCCAG
TTTTTCTACTTTGATTCAGTGGAGTCACTCCCCTCTGAACCTGTGGACTCGAGTGACTTTGCACCAAGAA
ACAGCCGGTATGATGCCCAAATATCTGTATTTGGGGCCAAGTTCCAGAAGAAACTTGAAGATGCTAAAGT
TTTCACAGTAGGGTCTGGTGCTCTTGGCTGTGAGTTCTTGAAAAATTTGGCTCTGATGGGGGTTTCTTGT
GGAAGCCAAGGGAAGCTGACAGTGACAGATGATGATATCATTGAGAAGAGTAACCTCAGTCGTCAATTTC
TGTTCCGTGACTGGAACATTGGACAGGCTAAATCCACAGTTGCTGCTTCGGCTGCTGCTGTTATAAATCC
TCGCTTCAACATTGAGGCCCTGCAAAACCGTGTTGGCGCGGAGACTGAGAATGTATTTGACGATGCCTTC
TGGGAGAACTTAACTGTTGTCGTCAATGCACTGGATAATGTTAATGCGAGGCTCTATGTTGATTCGAGGT
GCTTGTATTTCCAGAAGCCTCTCCTTGAGTCTGGAACTCTTGGTACAAAGTGCAACACACAGTCGGTTAT
CCCACATCTAACTGAAAATTACGGTGCCTCAAGGGACCCACCAGAGAAACAGGCCCCCATGTGTACAGTG
CATTCCTTCCCGCATAACATTGATCACTGTTTAACTTGGGCTCGCTCTGAGTTTGAGGGTCTGCTGGAGA
AAACTCCCGCTGAAGTGAATGCATATCTTTCTAGCCCAGTTGAGTACACTAACTCAATGATGAGTGCTGG
TGATGCTCAGGCGAGGGACACATTGGAGAGGATTGTTGAGTGCCTTGAAAAGGAGAAGTGTGAAACCTTC
CAAGACTGCTTAACCTGGGCACGACTGAGGTTTGAGGATTACTTTGTGAACCGTGTCAAGCAATTGATAT
ACACATTTCCTGAAGATGCTGCGACTAGTACCGGAGCTCCATTCTGGTCTGCTCCAAAAAGATTCCCTCG
TCCACTCCAGTACTCGTCGTCCGACCCAAGTCTCCTTAACTTTATCACAGCGACTGCTATTTTACGAGCA
GAGACATTTGGGATCCCGATACCTGAGTGGACTAAGAACCCAAAGGAAGCAGCAGAAGCTGTTGACAGAG
TGATAGTCCCAGACTTTGAGCCAAGGCAAGATGCAAAGATTGTGACTGATGAGAAAGCTACCACTTTAAC
CACTGCTTCGGTGGACGACGCTGCAGTCATCGACGATCTCATTGCTAAGATCGACCAGTGTAGGCATAAC
TTGTCGCCAGACTTCAGGATGAAACCTATTCAGTTCGAAAAGGATGATGATACAAACTATCACATGGATG
TGATAGCAGGACTAGCCAACATGAGGGCGAGAAATTACAGCATCCCTGAAGTGGACAAGCTGAAAGCAAA
GTTCATAGCAGGGAGAATCATCCCAGCCATTGCGACTTCAACAGCCATGGCTACTGGGCTGGTCTGCCTC
GAGCTGTACAAGGTCCTTGATGGAGGACATAAAGTGGAAGCTTACAGAAACACATTTGCCAACCTGGCAC
TTCCACTATTCTCCATGGCTGAACCACTTCCACCAAAGGTGGTGAAGCACCGTGACATGGCTTGGACAGT
TTGGGACAGATGGGTTCTCAAGGGAAACCCAACTCTTCGTGAGGTGTTGCAGTGGCTGGAGGACAAAGGG
CTTAGCGCATACAGCATCTCTTGTGGAAGCTGTCTACTGTTCAACAGTATGTTCACAAGGCACAAGGAGA
GGATGGACAAGAAGGTTGTGGATCTCGCTCGGGATGTTGCGAAAGTCGAGTTACCGCCTTATCGCAACCA
TCTTGATGTAGTGGTGGCTTGTGAGGATGAAGATGACAATGACGTCGATATTCCTCTCGTCTCTATCTAC
TTCAGGTGAGCTTACTATTAACTTTAAGAAGGAGATATACCATGTACCCATACGATGTTCCTGACTATGC
GGGCTATCCCTATGACGTCCCGGACTATGCAGGATTGTATCCATATGACGTTCCAGATTACGCCACTAGA
GCTGCTTACCCATACGATGTTCCTGACTATGCGGGCTATCCCTATGACGTCCCGGACTATGCAGGATTGT
ATCCATATGACGTTCCAGATTACGCAATGACGAGTTCTTCTGAATCAACTCGCAAGGGTCTGACCAAAAT
CGCCACGAACCGGTTGCAGAAAGAGTTCATGGAGTGGCAAACCAATCCTCCTTCTGGTTTCAAGCACAGA
GTCTCTGATAATCTCCAACGATGGATCATTGAAGTGCATGGAGTTCCAGGAACTCTTTACGCCAATGAAA
CTTACCAACTTCAAGTTGAGTTCCCTGAGCATTATCCTATGGAAGCTCCACAGGTTATCTTTCAGCATCC
AGCTCCACTTCATCCTCATATTTACAGCAACGGTCACATTTGTTTAGATGTCTTGTATGATTCGTGGTCA
CCGGCGATGAGACTAAGTTCCATCTGTCTCAGCATTCTCTCAATGCTCTCCAGCTCATCCGTGAAGCAAA
AGCCGAAAGACAATGACCATTACTTGAAAAACTGCAAACATGGAAGATCTCCCAAAGAAACTAGGTGGCG
TTTCCATGACGATAAAGTATAAGCTTTTACGCTTTTAAGCCAGCCCCGACACCCGCCAACACCCGCTGAC
GCGCCCTGACGGGCTTGTCTGCTCCCGGCATCCGCTTACAGACAAGCTGTGACCGGGATGAGATCCGGCT
GCTAACAAAGCCCGAAAGGAAGCTGAGTTGGCTGCTGCCACCGCTGAGCAATAACTAGCATAACCCCTTG
GGGCCTCTAAACGGGTCTTGAGGGGTTTTTTGCTGAAAGGAGGAACTATATCCGGAT
Features (pLannotate 1.2.2; 25 found; start..end, strand, type, name):
     12..467     +  rep_origin     f1 ori (sequence partly withheld): f1 bacteriophage origin of replication; arrow indicates direction of (+) strand synthesis
    494..551     +  promoter       AmpR promoter (fragment): bla
    560..1375    -  CDS            KanR: aminoglycoside phosphotransferase; aph(3')-Ia; confers resistance to kanamycin in bacteria or G418 (Geneticin®) in eukaryotes
   1497..2085    +  rep_origin     ori: high-copy-number ColE1/pMB1/pBR322/pUC origin of replication
   2271..2413    -  misc_feature   bom: basis of mobility region from pBR322
   2515..2706    -  CDS            rop: Rop protein, which maintains plasmids at low copy number; rop
   2723..3103    +  CDS            YPB1_ECOLX: Protein predicted: Swiss-Prot protein existence level 4. From Escherichia coli.
   3175..3466    -  CDS            TcR (fragment): tetracycline efflux protein; tet; confers resistance to tetracycline
   3481..3502    -  protein_bind   CAP binding site: CAP binding activates transcription in the presence of cAMP. E. coli catabolite activator protein
   3515..4597    -  CDS            lacI: lac repressor; lacI; The lac repressor binds to the lac operator to inhibit transcription in E. coli. This inhibition can be relieved by adding lactose or isopropyl-β-D-thiogalactopyranoside (IPTG).
   4598..4675    -  promoter       lacI promoter: lacI
   4683..4962    -  CDS            TcR (fragment): tetracycline efflux protein; tet; confers resistance to tetracycline
   4984..5002    +  promoter       T7 promoter: promoter for bacteriophage T7 RNA polymerase
   5003..5027    +  protein_bind   lac operator: The lac repressor binds to the lac operator to inhibit transcription in E. coli. This inhibition can be relieved by adding lactose or isopropyl-β-D-thiogalactopyranoside (IPTG). lac repressor encoded by lacI
   5048..5065    +  RBS            RBS (fragment): efficient ribosome binding site from bacteriophage T7 gene 10 (Olins and Rangwala, 1989)
   5080..5098    +  CDS            9xHis (fragment): 9xHis affinity tag
   5105..5332    +  CDS            UBIQ_AVESA: Experimental evidence at protein level: Swiss-Prot protein existence level 1. Ubiquitin exists either covalently attached to another protein, or free (unanchored). When covalently bound, it is conjugated to target proteins via an isopeptide bond either as a monomer (monoubiquitin), a polymer linked via different Lys residues of the ubiquitin (polyubiquitin chains) or a linear polymer linked via the initiator Met of the ubiquitin (linear polyubiquitin chains). Polyubiquitin chains, when attached to a target protein, have different functions depending on the Lys residue of the ubiquitin that is
   5344..5361    +  RBS            RBS (fragment): efficient ribosome binding site from bacteriophage T7 gene 10 (Olins and Rangwala, 1989)
   5368..8607    +  CDS            UBA1: UBE11_ARATH - Also known as MOS5. Experimental evidence at protein level: Swiss-Prot protein existence level 1. Activates ubiquitin by first adenylating its C-terminal glycine residue with ATP, and thereafter linking this residue to the side chain of a cysteine residue in E1, yielding a ubiquitin-E1 thioester and free AMP. From Arabidopsis thaliana (Mouse-ear cress).
   8619..8636    +  RBS            RBS (fragment): efficient ribosome binding site from bacteriophage T7 gene 10 (Olins and Rangwala, 1989)
   8646..8734    +  CDS            3xHA (fragment): three tandem HA epitope tags
   8748..8836    +  CDS            3xHA (fragment): three tandem HA epitope tags
   8838..9320    +  CDS            UBC17: UBC17_ARATH - Experimental evidence at transcript level: Swiss-Prot protein existence level 2. Accepts the ubiquitin from the E1 complex and catalyzes its covalent attachment to other proteins. From Arabidopsis thaliana (Mouse-ear cress).
   9439..9488    +  CDS            SET1 (fragment): solubility-enhancement tag derived from T7 phage gene 10B
   9496..9543    +  terminator     T7 terminator: transcription terminator for bacteriophage T7 RNA polymerase
