>Addgene plasmid #104737 | pUG-308 | addgene full sequence | sequence record 205501 | Addgene NGS Result
ATGCCAGCCAGCCAGACGCAGACGCGCCGAGACAGAACTTAATGGGCCCGCTAACAGCGCGATTTGCTGG
TGACCCAATGCGACCAGATGCTCCACGCCCAGTCGCGTACCGTCCTCATGGGAGAAAATAATACTGTTGA
TGGGTGTCTGGTCAGAGACATCAAGAAATAACGCCGGAACATTAGTGCAGGCAGCTTCCACAGCAATGGC
ATCCTGGTCATCCAGCGGATAGTTAATGATCAGCCCACTGACGCGTTGCGCGAGAAGATTGTGCACCGCC
GCTTTACAGGCTTCGACGCCGCTTCGTTCTACCATCGACACCACCACGCTGGCACCCAGTTGATCGGCGC
GAGATTTAATCGCCGCGACAATTTGCGACGGCGCGTGCAGGGCCAGACTGGAGGTGGCAACGCCAATCAG
CAACGACTGTTTGCCCGCCAGTTGTTGTGCCACGCGGTTGGGAATGTAATTCAGCTCCGCCATCGCCGCT
TCCACTTTTTCCCGCGTTTTCGCAGAAACGTGGCTGGCCTGGTTCACCACGCGGGAAACGGTCTGATAAG
AGACACCGGCATACTCTGCGACATCGTATAACGTTACTGGTTTCACATTCACCACCCTGAATTGACTCTC
TTCCGGGCGCTATCATGCCATACCGCGAAAGGTTTTGCGCCATTCGATGGTGTCCGGGATCTCGACGCTC
TCCCTTATGCGACTCCTGCATTAGGAAGCAGCCCAGTAGTAGGTTGAGGCCGTTGAGCACCGCCGCCGCA
AGGAATGGTGCATGCAAGGAGATGGCGCCCAACAGTCCCCCGGCCACGGGGCCTGCCACCATACCCACGC
CGAAACAAGCGCTCATGAGCCCGAAGTGGCGAGCCCGATCTTCCCCATCGGTGATGTCGGCGATATAGGC
GCCAGCAACCGCACCTGTGGCGCCGGTGATGCCGGCCACGATGCGTCCGGCGTAGAGGATCGAGATCTCG
ATCCCGCGAAATTAATACGACTCACTATAGGGGAATTGTGAGCGGATAACAATTCCCCTCTAGAAATAAT
TTTGCCTTAACTTTAAGAAGGAGATATACCATGGGCAGCCACCACCACCACCACCACAGCGGAATGCAGA
TCTTTGTTAAGACTCTCACCGGAAAGACAATCACCCTAGAGGTGGAAAGCTCCGACACCATCGACAACGT
TAAGGCCAAGATCCAGGATAAGGAGGGCATTCCTCCGGATCAGCAGAGGCTTATTTTCGCCGGCAAGCAG
CTAGAGGATGGCCGTACGTTGGCTGATTACAATATCCAGAAGGAATCCACCCTCCACTTGGTCCTCAGGC
TCCGTGGTGGTTAAGCTTGCAATTAACTTTAAGAAGGAGATATACAATGCTTCACAAGCGAGCTAGTGAA
GCTAACGATAAGAACGATAATACCATCATCGGTTCCGATTTAGCATCATCTAAGAAACGCCGTATCGATT
TCACTGAATCTTCGTCTGATAAGTCATCTTCGATTTTAGCTTCTGGTAGTAGCAGGGGTTTTCACGGCGA
TAGCGTCGTTCAGCAAATCGACATGGCTTTTGGTAATTCGAACCGTCAGGAGATTGATGAAGATCTGCAC
AGTCGCCAGCTCGCCGTCTATGGTCGTGAGACTATGAGGCGTCTCTTTGCTTCCAATGTTCTCATCTCGG
GGATGCACGGTCTTGGTGCCGAGATTGCCAAGAATCTTATACTTGCTGGTGTGAAGTCTGTGACCTTGCA
TGATGAAAGAGTTGTAGAGCTATGGGACTTATCAAGCAACTTTGTTTTCTCGGAGGATGATGTTGGCAAG
AATAGAGCAGATGCTTCTGTTCAGAAGTTACAGGATCTTAACAATGCTGTGGTTGTCTCTAGCTTGACCA
AAAGCTTAAACAAAGAGGATCTTTCTGGCTTCCAGGTTGTTGTATTCTCTGACATAAGCATGGAAAGAGC
AATCGAATTTGATGACTATTGTCACAGCCATCAGCCTCCTATCGCTTTTGTCAAGGCTGATGTCAGGGGT
CTTTTCGGCTCTGTCTTTTGTGATTTTGGGCCTGAATTTGCGGTTCTTGATGTTGATGGAGAGGAACCCC
ATACAGGCATCATTGCGTCTATCTCTAATGAGAACCAGGCATTTATTTCCTGTGTCGACGATGAGAGGCT
TGAGTTTGAAGATGGTGACCTAGTTGTTTTCTCAGAAGTTGAGGGTATGACAGAATTGAATGATGGGAAA
CCAAGGAAGATAAAAAGTACACGGCCATATTCATTCACCCTTGATGAGGACACTACTAACTATGGAACAT
ATGTGAAGGGTGGTATTGTCACTCAAGTGAAACAGCCAAAGTTACTGAATTTCAAGCCATTGAGGGAAGC
GCTTAAGGATCCAGGGGATTTTCTATTTAGTGATTTCTCTAAGTTTGATCGGCCTCCACTCCTTCACTTA
GCATTCCAGGCACTTGATCATTTTAAAGCTGAAGCTGGCAGATTTCCTGTTGCTGGCTCAGAAGAGGACG
CTCAGAAGCTTATATCGATTGCCACAGCCATCAATACCGGGCAGGGTGATTTAAAGGTGGAGAATGTTGA
TCAGAAGCTTCTAAGACACTTTTCCTTTGGAGCCAAGGCTGTCCTGAATCCTATGGCTGCAATGTTTGGC
GGTATTGTTGGACAGGAGGTTGTTAAAGCTTGCTCTGGAAAATTTCATCCTCTCTTCCAGTTTTTCTACT
TTGATTCAGTGGAGTCACTCCCCTCTGAACCTGTGGACTCGAGTGACTTTGCACCAAGAAACAGCCGGTA
TGATGCCCAAATATCTGTATTTGGGGCCAAGTTCCAGAAGAAACTTGAAGATGCTAAAGTTTTCACAGTA
GGGTCTGGTGCTCTTGGCTGTGAGTTCTTGAAAAATTTGGCTCTGATGGGGGTTTCTTGTGGAAGCCAAG
GGAAGCTGACAGTGACAGATGATGATATCATTGAGAAGAGTAACCTCAGTCGTCAATTTCTGTTCCGTGA
CTGGAACATTGGACAGGCTAAATCCACAGTTGCTGCTTCGGCTGCTGCTGTTATAAATCCTCGCTTCAAC
ATTGAGGCCCTGCAAAACCGTGTTGGCGCGGAGACTGAGAATGTATTTGACGATGCCTTCTGGGAGAACT
TAACTGTTGTCGTCAATGCACTGGATAATGTTAATGCGAGGCTCTATGTTGATTCGAGGTGCTTGTATTT
CCAGAAGCCTCTCCTTGAGTCTGGAACTCTTGGTACAAAGTGCAACACACAGTCGGTTATCCCACATCTA
ACTGAAAATTACGGTGCCTCAAGGGACCCACCAGAGAAACAGGCCCCCATGTGTACAGTGCATTCCTTCC
CGCATAACATTGATCACTGTTTAACTTGGGCTCGCTCTGAGTTTGAGGGTCTGCTGGAGAAAACTCCCGC
TGAAGTGAATGCATATCTTTCTAGCCCAGTTGAGTACACTAACTCAATGATGAGTGCTGGTGATGCTCAG
GCGAGGGACACATTGGAGAGGATTGTTGAGTGCCTTGAAAAGGAGAAGTGTGAAACCTTCCAAGACTGCT
TAACCTGGGCACGACTGAGGTTTGAGGATTACTTTGTGAACCGTGTCAAGCAATTGATATACACATTTCC
TGAAGATGCTGCGACTAGTACCGGAGCTCCATTCTGGTCTGCTCCAAAAAGATTCCCTCGTCCACTCCAG
TACTCGTCGTCCGACCCAAGTCTCCTTAACTTTATCACAGCGACTGCTATTTTACGAGCAGAGACATTTG
GGATCCCGATACCTGAGTGGACTAAGAACCCAAAGGAAGCAGCAGAAGCTGTTGACAGAGTGATAGTCCC
AGACTTTGAGCCAAGGCAAGATGCAAAGATTGTGACTGATGAGAAAGCTACCACTTTAACCACTGCTTCG
GTGGACGACGCTGCAGTCATCGACGATCTCATTGCTAAGATCGACCAGTGTAGGCATAACTTGTCGCCAG
ACTTCAGGATGAAACCTATTCAGTTCGAAAAGGATGATGATACAAACTATCACATGGATGTGATAGCAGG
ACTAGCCAACATGAGGGCGAGAAATTACAGCATCCCTGAAGTGGACAAGCTGAAAGCAAAGTTCATAGCA
GGGAGAATCATCCCAGCCATTGCGACTTCAACAGCCATGGCTACTGGGCTGGTCTGCCTCGAGCTGTACA
AGGTCCTTGATGGAGGACATAAAGTGGAAGCTTACAGAAACACATTTGCCAACCTGGCACTTCCACTATT
CTCCATGGCTGAACCACTTCCACCAAAGGTGGTGAAGCACCGTGACATGGCTTGGACAGTTTGGGACAGA
TGGGTTCTCAAGGGAAACCCAACTCTTCGTGAGGTGTTGCAGTGGCTGGAGGACAAAGGGCTTAGCGCAT
ACAGCATCTCTTGTGGAAGCTGTCTACTGTTCAACAGTATGTTCACAAGGCACAAGGAGAGGATGGACAA
GAAGGTTGTGGATCTCGCTCGGGATGTTGCGAAAGTCGAGTTACCGCCTTATCGCAACCATCTTGATGTA
GTGGTGGCTTGTGAGGATGAAGATGACAATGACGTCGATATTCCTCTCGTCTCTATCTACTTCAGGTGAG
CTTACTATTAACTTTAAGAAGGAGATATACCATGTACCCATACGATGTTCCTGACTATGCGGGCTATCCC
TATGACGTCCCGGACTATGCAGGATTGTATCCATATGACGTTCCAGATTACGCCACTAGAGCTGCTTACC
CATACGATGTTCCTGACTATGCGGGCTATCCCTATGACGTCCCGGACTATGCAGGATTGTATCCATATGA
CGTTCCAGATTACGCAATGACGAGTTCTTCTGAATCAACTCGCAAGGGTCTGACCAAAATCGCCACGAAC
CGGTTGCAGAAAGAGTTCATGGAGTGGCAAACCAATCCTCCTTCTGGTTTCAAGCACAGAGTCTCTGATA
ATCTCCAACGATGGATCATTGAAGTGCATGGAGTTCCAGGAACTCTTTACGCCAATGAAACTTACCAACT
TCAAGTTGAGTTCCCTGAGCATTATCCTATGGAAGCTCCACAGGTTATCTTTCAGCATCCAGCTCCACTT
CATCCTCATATTTACAGCAACGGTCACATTTGTTTAGATGTCTTGTATGATTCGTGGTCACCGGCGATGA
GACTAAGTTCCATCTGTCTCAGCATTCTCTCAATGCTCTCCAGCTCATCCGTGAAGCAAAAGCCGAAAGA
CAATGACCATTACTTGAAAAACTGCAAACATGGAAGATCTCCCAAAGAAACTAGGTGGCGTTTCCATGAC
GATAAAGTATAAGCTTTTACGCTTTTAAGCCAGCCCCGACACCCGCCAACACCCGCTGACGCGCCCTGAC
GGGCTTGTCTGCTCCCGGCATCCGCTTACAGACAAGCTGTGACCGGGATGAGATCCGGCTGCTAACAAAG
CCCGAAAGGAAGCTGAGTTGGCTGCTGCCACCGCTGAGCAATAACTAGCATAACCCCTTGGGGCCTCTAA
ACGGGTCTTGAGGGGTTTTTTGCTGAAAGGAGGAACTATATCCGGATTGGCGAATGGG
[124 nt withheld, positions 5589-5712]
C
[91 nt withheld, positions 5714-5804]
A
[49 nt withheld, positions 5806-5854]
CCTTTGACGTTGGAGTCCACGTTCTTT
[37 nt withheld, positions 5882-5918]
ACCCTATCTCGGTCTATTCTTTTGATTTATAAGGGATTTTGCCGATTTCGGCCTATTGGTTAAAAAATGA
GCTGATTTAACAAAAATTTAACGCGAATTTTAACAAAATATTAACGCTTACAATTTAGGTGGCACTTTTC
GGGGAAATGTGCGCGGAACCCCTATTTGTTTATTTTTCTAAATACATTCAAATATGTATCCGCTCATGAA
TTAATTCTTAGAAAAACTCATCGAGCATCAAATGAAACTGCAATTTATTCATATCAGGATTATCAATACC
ATATTTTTGAAAAAGCCGTTTCTGTAATGAAGGAGAAAACTCACCGAGGCAGTTCCATAGGATGGCAAGA
TCCTGGTATCGGTCTGCGATTCCGACTCGTCCAACATCAATACAACCTATTAATTTCCCCTCGTCAAAAA
TAAGGTTATCAAGTGAGAAATCACCATGAGTGACGACTGAATCCGGTGAGAATGGCAAAAGTTTATGCAT
TTCTTTCCAGACTTGTTCAACAGGCCAGCCATTACGCTCGTCATCAAAATCACTCGCATCAACCAAACCG
TTATTCATTCGTGATTGCGCCTGAGCGAGTCGAAATACGCGATCGCTGTTAAAAGGACAATTACAAACAG
GAATCGAATGCAACCGGCGCAGGAACACTGCCAGCGCATCAACAATATTTTCACCTGAATCAGGATATTC
TTCTAATACCTGGAATGCTGTTTTCCCGGGGATCGCAGTGGTGAGTAACCATGCATCATCAGGAGTACGG
ATAAAATGCTTGATGGTCGGAAGAGGCATAAATTCCGTCAGCCAGTTTAGTCTGACCATCTCATCTGTAA
CATCATTGGCAACGCTACCTTTGCCATGTTTCAGAAACAACTCTGGCGCATCGGGCTTCCCATACAATCG
ATAGATTGTCGCACCTGATTGCCCGACATTATCGCGAGCCCATTTATACCCATATAAATCAGCATCCATG
TTGGAATTTAATCGCGGCCTAGAGCAAGACGTTTCCCGTTGAATATGGCTCATAACACCCCTTGTATTAC
TGTTTATGTAAGCAGACAGTTTTATTGTTCATGACCAAAATCCCTTAACGTGAGTTTTCGTTCCACTGAG
CGTCAGACCCCGTAGAAAAGATCAAAGGATCTTCTTGAGATCCTTTTTTTCTGCGCGTAATCTGCTGCTT
GCAAACAAAAAAACCACCGCTACCAGCGGTGGTTTGTTTGCCGGATCAAGAGCTACCAACTCTTTTTCCG
AAGGTAACTGGCTTCAGCAGAGCGCAGATACCAAATACTGTCCTTCTAGTGTAGCCGTAGTTAGGCCACC
ACTTCAAGAACTCTGTAGCACCGCCTACATACCTCGCTCTGCTAATCCTGTTACCAGTGGCTGCTGCCAG
TGGCGATAAGTCGTGTCTTACCGGGTTGGACTCAAGACGATAGTTACCGGATAAGGCGCAGCGGTCGGGC
TGAACGGGGGGTTCGTGCACACAGCCCAGCTTGGAGCGAACGACCTACACCGAACTGAGATACCTACAGC
GTGAGCTATGAGAAAGCGCCACGCTTCCCGAAGGGAGAAAGGCGGACAGGTATCCGGTAAGCGGCAGGGT
CGGAACAGGAGAGCGCACGAGGGAGCTTCCAGGGGGAAACGCCTGGTATCTTTATAGTCCTGTCGGGTTT
CGCCACCTCTGACTTGAGCGTCGATTTTTGTGATGCTCGTCAGGGGGGCGGAGCCTATGGAAAAACGCCA
GCAACGCGGCCTTTTTACGGTTCCTGGCCTTTTGCTGGCCTTTTGCTCACATGTTCTTTCCTGCGTTATC
CCCTGATTCTGTGGATAACCGTATTACCGCCTTTGAGTGAGCTGATACCGCTCGCCGCAGCCGAACGACC
GAGCGCAGCGAGTCAGTGAGCGAGGAAGCGGAAGAGCGCCTGATGCGGTATTTTCTCCTTACGCATCTGT
GCGGTATTTCACACCGCAATGGTGCACTCTCAGTACAATCTGCTCTGATGCCGCATAGTTAAGCCAGTAT
ACACTCCGCTATCGCTACGTGACTGGGTCATGGCTGCGCCCCGACACCCGCCAACACCCGCTGACGCGCC
CTGACGGGCTTGTCTGCTCCCGGCATCCGCTTACAGACAAGCTGTGACCGACTCCGGGAGCTGCATGTGT
CAGAGGTTTTCACCGTCATCACCGAAACGCGCGAGGCAGCTGCGGTAAAGCTCATCAGCGTGGTCGTGAA
GCGATTCACAGATGTCTGCCTGTTCATCCGCGTCCAGCTCGTTGAGTTTCTCCAGAAGCGTTAATGTCTG
GCTTCTGATAAAGCGGGCCATGTTAAGGGCGGTTTTTTCCTGTTTGGTCACTGATGCCTCCGTGTAAGGG
GGATTTCTGTTCATGGGGGTAATGATACCGATGAAACGAGAGAGGATGCTCACGATACGGGTTACTGATG
ATGAACATGCCCGGTTACTGGAACGTTGTGAGGGTAAACAACTGGCGGTATGGATGCGGCGGGACCAGAG
AAAAATCACTCAGGGTCAATGCCAGCGCTTCGTTAATACAGATGTAGGTGTTCCACAGGGTAGCCAGCAG
CATCCTGCGATGCAGATCCGGAACATAATGGTGCAGGGCGCTGACTTCCGCGTTTCCAGACTTTACGAAA
CACGGAAACCCAAGACCATTCATGTTGTTGCTCAGGTCGCAGACGTTTTGCAGCAGCAGTCGCTTCACGT
TCGCTCGCGTATCGGTGATTCATTCTGCTAACCAGTAAGGCAACCCCGCCAGCCTAGCCGGGTCCTCAAC
GACAGGAGCACGATCATGCGCACCCGTGGGGCCGCCATGCCGGCGATAATGGCCTGCTTCTCGCCGAAAC
GTTTGGTGGCGGGACCAGTGACGAAGGCTTGAGCGAGGGCGTGCAAGATTCCGAATACCGCAAGCGACAG
GCCGATCATCGTCGCGCTCCAGCGAAAGCGGTCCTCGCCGAAAATGACCCAGAGCGCTGCCGGCACCTGT
CCTACGAGTTGCATGATAAAGAACACAGTCATAAGTGCGGCGACGATAGTCATGCCCCGCGCCCACCGGA
AGGAGCTGACTGGGTTGAAGGCTCTCAAGGGCATCGGTCGAGATCCCGGTGCCTAATGAGTGAGCTAACT
TACATTAATTGCGTTGCGCTCACTGCCCGCTTTCCAGTCGGGAAACCTGTCGTGCCAGCTGCATTAATGA
ATCGGCCAACGCGCGGGGAGAGGCGGTTTGCGTATTGGGCGCCAGGGTGGTTTTTCTTTTCACCAGTGAC
ACGGGCAACAGCTGATTGCCCTTCACCGCCTGGCCCTGAGAGAGTTGCAGCAAGCGGTCCACGCTGGTTT
GCCCCAGCAGGCGAAAATCCTGTTTGATGGTGGTTAACGGCGGGATATAACATGAGCTGTCCTCGGTATC
GTCGTATCCCACTACCGAGATATCCGCACCAACGCGCAGCCCGGACTCGGTAATGGCGCGCATTGCGCCC
AGCGCCATCTGATCGTTGGCAACCAGCATCGCAGTGGGAACGATGCCCTCATTCAGCATTTGCATGGTTT
GTTGAAAACCGGACATGGCACTCCAGTCGCCTTCCCGTTCCGCTATCGGCTGAATTTGATTGCGAGTGAG
ATATTT
Features (pLannotate 1.2.2; 25 found; start..end, strand, type, name):
    607..684     -  promoter       lacI promoter: lacI
    692..971     -  CDS            TcR (fragment): tetracycline efflux protein; tet; confers resistance to tetracycline
    993..1011    +  promoter       T7 promoter: promoter for bacteriophage T7 RNA polymerase
   1012..1036    +  protein_bind   lac operator: The lac repressor binds to the lac operator to inhibit transcription in E. coli. This inhibition can be relieved by adding lactose or isopropyl-β-D-thiogalactopyranoside (IPTG). lac repressor encoded by lacI
   1057..1074    +  RBS            RBS (fragment): efficient ribosome binding site from bacteriophage T7 gene 10 (Olins and Rangwala, 1989)
   1089..1107    +  CDS            9xHis (fragment): 9xHis affinity tag
   1114..1341    +  CDS            UBIQ_AVESA: Experimental evidence at protein level: Swiss-Prot protein existence level 1. Ubiquitin exists either covalently attached to another protein, or free (unanchored). When covalently bound, it is conjugated to target proteins via an isopeptide bond either as a monomer (monoubiquitin), a polymer linked via different Lys residues of the ubiquitin (polyubiquitin chains) or a linear polymer linked via the initiator Met of the ubiquitin (linear polyubiquitin chains). Polyubiquitin chains, when attached to a target protein, have different functions depending on the Lys residue of the ubiquitin that is
   1353..1370    +  RBS            RBS (fragment): efficient ribosome binding site from bacteriophage T7 gene 10 (Olins and Rangwala, 1989)
   1377..4616    +  CDS            UBA1: UBE11_ARATH - Also known as MOS5. Experimental evidence at protein level: Swiss-Prot protein existence level 1. Activates ubiquitin by first adenylating its C-terminal glycine residue with ATP, and thereafter linking this residue to the side chain of a cysteine residue in E1, yielding a ubiquitin-E1 thioester and free AMP. From Arabidopsis thaliana (Mouse-ear cress).
   4628..4645    +  RBS            RBS (fragment): efficient ribosome binding site from bacteriophage T7 gene 10 (Olins and Rangwala, 1989)
   4655..4743    +  CDS            3xHA (fragment): three tandem HA epitope tags
   4757..4845    +  CDS            3xHA (fragment): three tandem HA epitope tags
   4847..5329    +  CDS            UBC17: UBC17_ARATH - Experimental evidence at transcript level: Swiss-Prot protein existence level 2. Accepts the ubiquitin from the E1 complex and catalyzes its covalent attachment to other proteins. From Arabidopsis thaliana (Mouse-ear cress).
   5448..5497    +  CDS            SET1 (fragment): solubility-enhancement tag derived from T7 phage gene 10B
   5505..5552    +  terminator     T7 terminator: transcription terminator for bacteriophage T7 RNA polymerase
   5589..6017    +  rep_origin     f1 ori (sequence partly withheld): f1 bacteriophage origin of replication; arrow indicates direction of (+) strand synthesis
   6070..6127    +  promoter       AmpR promoter (fragment): bla
   6136..6951    -  CDS            KanR: aminoglycoside phosphotransferase; aph(3')-Ia; confers resistance to kanamycin in bacteria or G418 (Geneticin®) in eukaryotes
   7073..7661    +  rep_origin     ori: high-copy-number ColE1/pMB1/pBR322/pUC origin of replication
   7847..7986    -  misc_feature   bom: basis of mobility region from pBR322
   8088..8279    -  CDS            rop: Rop protein, which maintains plasmids at low copy number; rop
   8296..8676    +  CDS            YPB1_ECOLX: Protein predicted: Swiss-Prot protein existence level 4. From Escherichia coli.
   8748..9039    -  CDS            TcR (fragment): tetracycline efflux protein; tet; confers resistance to tetracycline
   9054..9075    -  protein_bind   CAP binding site: CAP binding activates transcription in the presence of cAMP. E. coli catabolite activator protein
   9088..606     -  CDS            lacI (across the origin): lac repressor; lacI; The lac repressor binds to the lac operator to inhibit transcription in E. coli. This inhibition can be relieved by adding lactose or isopropyl-β-D-thiogalactopyranoside (IPTG).
