[The description below was written by a language model from this plasmid's Addgene catalogue record and pLannotate feature annotations shown in this document.]
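Description:
pUG-308 is a bacterial expression plasmid from the UbiGate toolbox, catalogued as a "Level 2" construct assembled into the pET-28GG backbone, a pET-28-type vector. The insert was introduced through BpiI sites that were destroyed in the process, consistent with Golden Gate-style modular assembly. The plasmid is propagated in E. coli under kanamycin selection (aph(3')-Ia). It carries a ColE1/pBR322-type origin together with bom and rop, which fits the low copy number given in the record, and an f1 origin is also present. The short tetracycline-resistance fragments and the small SET1/T7 gene 10 match near the terminator are probably backbone remnants rather than functional parts.

The payload is a polycistronic operon of about 4.4 kb. It is driven by a single T7 promoter with an adjacent lac operator, and the backbone-encoded lacI gives IPTG-inducible expression in strains that supply T7 RNA polymerase. Three Arabidopsis thaliana open reading frames follow in series, each preceded by its own T7 gene 10 ribosome binding site, and a T7 terminator closes the unit. The first encodes His-tagged ubiquitin, the second the E1 ubiquitin-activating enzyme UBA1, and the third the E2 conjugating enzyme UBC17 carrying N-terminal HA epitope repeats. The "EL3" element in the insert name is not explained in the record and has no corresponding annotation.

Co-expressing ubiquitin, E1 and E2 reconstitutes the upstream part of the ubiquitination cascade in bacteria. The tags allow detection or purification of ubiquitin conjugates and of the E2. No E3 ligase or substrate is annotated on this plasmid. The depositor and sequencing-derived records differ by only a few nucleotides and show the same feature order.
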