Addgene plasmid #104737: pUG-308
Purpose: Level 2 construct
Depositing lab: Marco Trujillo. Depositing organization: Leibniz Institute of Plant Biochemistry (IPB). Publication: UbiGate: a synthetic biology toolbox to analyse ubiquitination. Kowarschik K, Hoehenwarter W, Marillonnet S, Trujillo M. New Phytol. 2018 Mar;217(4):1749-1763. doi: 10.1111/nph.14900. Epub 2017 Nov 30. PubMed 29194629.
Backbone
  Vector backbone: pET-28GG
  Backbone size w/o insert (bp): 5190
  Vector type: Bacterial Expression
Growth in bacteria
  Bacterial resistance: Kanamycin, 50 μg/mL
  Growth temperature: 37°C
  Growth strain: DH5alpha
  Copy number: Low Copy
Gene/Insert
  Gene/Insert name: HIS-Ubq_UBA1_HA-UBC17_EL3 (alt name: AT4G05320,AT2G30110,AT4G36410)
  Species: A. thaliana (mustard weed)
  Insert size (bp): 4378
  Promoter: T7
  Tag / fusion protein: HIS-Ubq, HA-E2 (N terminal on insert)
  Cloning method: Restriction Enzyme; 5′ cloning site BpiI (destroyed during cloning); 3′ cloning site BpiI (destroyed during cloning)
  Sequencing primers: 5′ T7; 3′ T7 Terminal
Terms and licenses: Academic/Nonprofit Terms; Industry Terms: Not Available to Industry
How to cite: pUG-308 was a gift from Marco Trujillo (Addgene plasmid # 104737 ; http://n2t.net/addgene:104737 ; RRID:Addgene_104737)
